Addgene plasmid #162000: pLEX303 GFP-PIK3C2A
Purpose: Lentiviral expression vector containing PIK3C2A tagged with GFP
Depositing lab: David Bryant. Depositing organization: University of Glasgow. Publication: The phospholipid PI(3,4)P2 is an apical identity determinant. Roman-Fernandez A, Roignot J, Sandilands E, Nacke M, Mansour MA, McGarry L, Shanks E, Mostov KE, Bryant DM. Nat Commun. 2018 Nov 28;9(1):5041. doi: 10.1038/s41467-018-07464-8. PubMed 30487552.
Backbone
  Vector backbone: pLEX 303
  Vector type: Lentiviral
  Selectable markers: Blasticidin
Growth in bacteria
  Bacterial resistance: Ampicillin, 100 μg/mL
  Growth temperature: 37°C
  Growth strain: NEB Stable
  Copy number: High Copy
Gene/Insert
  Gene/Insert name: PIK3C2A
  Species: H. sapiens (human)
  Entrez Gene: PIK3C2A (a.k.a. CPK, OCSKD, PI3-K-C2(ALPHA), PI3-K-C2A, PI3K-C2-alpha, PI3K-C2alpha)
  Tag / fusion protein: eGFP (N terminal on backbone)
  Cloning method: Gibson Cloning
Terms and licenses: Academic/Nonprofit Terms; Industry Terms: Not Available to Industry
How to cite: pLEX303 GFP-PIK3C2A was a gift from David Bryant (Addgene plasmid # 162000 ; http://n2t.net/addgene:162000 ; RRID:Addgene_162000)
