[The description below was written by a language model from this plasmid's Addgene catalogue record and the feature table of its GenBank file.]
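Description:
pLEX303 GFP-PIK3C2A is a 13.5 kb lentiviral expression plasmid built on the pLEX 303 backbone for delivering an EGFP-tagged human PIK3C2A, the class II PI3-kinase C2-alpha, into mammalian cells. In bacteria it is maintained through a high-copy ColE1/pUC-type origin and selected with ampicillin via the bla gene. An f1 origin, an SV40 origin, and flanking T7, T3 and lac promoter remnants are carried over from the parental cloning vector.

The viral portion follows a third-generation, self-inactivating design. An RSV promoter replaces the U3 region of a truncated HIV-1 5' LTR to drive genomic RNA production in packaging cells. It is followed by the Psi packaging signal, the Rev response element for nuclear export of unspliced RNA, and a cPPT/CTS element that aids nuclear import of the provirus. The genome ends in a U3-deleted 3' LTR with an SV40 polyadenylation signal downstream.

Two expression units sit between the LTRs. A human PGK promoter drives blasticidin S deaminase, allowing blasticidin selection of transduced cells. Downstream, the CMV enhancer/promoter drives a Kozak-initiated EGFP open reading frame fused at the N terminus of PIK3C2A, which was inserted by Gibson assembly. The feature table does not annotate the PIK3C2A coding region itself, but the roughly 5 kb unannotated stretch after EGFP is consistent with it. A 6xHis sequence is annotated near the end of that stretch, though the record does not say whether it is in frame with the fusion. A WPRE follows to enhance transcript stability and expression. The Factor Xa site annotated inside the WPRE is likely an incidental sequence match.

The construct is suited to making stable cell lines for imaging the localisation of this kinase, and the associated publication concerns PI(3,4)P2 in apical membrane identity.
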