LOCUS       Exported 13503 bp ds-DNA circular SYN 12-MAY-2021
DEFINITION  Lentiviral expression vector containing PIK3C2A tagged with GFP.
ACCESSION   .
VERSION     .
KEYWORDS    pLEX303 GFP-PIK3C2A
SOURCE      synthetic DNA construct
  ORGANISM  synthetic DNA construct
REFERENCE   1 (bases 1 to 13503)
  AUTHORS   Roman-Fernandez A, Roignot J, Sandilands E, Nacke M, Mansour MA,
            McGarry L, Shanks E, Mostov KE, Bryant DM
  TITLE     The phospholipid PI(3,4)P2 is an apical identity determinant.
  JOURNAL   Nat Commun. 2018 Nov 28;9(1):5041. doi: 10.1038/s41467-018-07464-8.
  PUBMED    30487552
REFERENCE   2 (bases 1 to 13503)
  AUTHORS   .
  TITLE     Direct Submission
  JOURNAL   Exported May 12, 2021 from SnapGene Server 1.1.58
            http://www.snapgene.com
FEATURES             Location/Qualifiers
     source          1..13503
                     /organism="synthetic DNA construct"
                     /mol_type="other DNA"
     enhancer        68..371
                     /label=CMV enhancer
                     /note="human cytomegalovirus immediate early enhancer"
     promoter        372..575
                     /label=CMV promoter
                     /note="human cytomegalovirus (CMV) immediate early
                     promoter"
     primer_bind     526..546
                     /label=CMV-F
                     /note="Human CMV immediate early promoter, forward primer"
     regulatory      612..621
                     /regulatory_class="other"
                     /note="vertebrate consensus sequence for strong initiation
                     of translation (Kozak, 1987)"
     CDS             618..1334
                     /codon_start=1
                     /product="enhanced GFP"
                     /label=EGFP
                     /translation="MVSKGEELFTGVVPILVELDGDVNGHKFSVSGEGEGDATYGKLTL
                     KFICTTGKLPVPWPTLVTTLTYGVQCFSRYPDHMKQHDFFKSAMPEGYVQERTIFFKDD
                     GNYKTRAEVKFEGDTLVNRIELKGIDFKEDGNILGHKLEYNYNSHNVYIMADKQKNGIK
                     VNFKIRHNIEDGSVQLADHYQQNTPIGDGPVLLPDNHYLSTQSALSKDPNEKRDHMVLL
                     EFVTAAGITLGMDELYK"
     CDS             618..1334
                     /codon_start=1
                     /product="the original enhanced GFP (Yang et al., 1996)"
                     /label=EGFP
                     /note="mammalian codon-optimized"
                     /translation="MVSKGEELFTGVVPILVELDGDVNGHKFSVSGEGEGDATYGKLTL
                     KFICTTGKLPVPWPTLVTTLTYGVQCFSRYPDHMKQHDFFKSAMPEGYVQERTIFFKDD
                     GNYKTRAEVKFEGDTLVNRIELKGIDFKEDGNILGHKLEYNYNSHNVYIMADKQKNGIK
                     VNFKIRHNIEDGSVQLADHYQQNTPIGDGPVLLPDNHYLSTQSALSKDPNEKRDHMVLL
                     EFVTAAGITLGMDELYK"
     primer_bind     complement(663..684)
                     /label=EGFP-N
                     /note="EGFP, reverse primer"
     primer_bind     complement(924..943)
                     /label=EXFP-R
                     /note="For distinguishing EGFP variants, reverse primer"
     primer_bind     1271..1292
                     /label=EGFP-C
                     /note="EGFP, forward primer"
     CDS             6453..6470
                     /codon_start=1
                     /product="6xHis affinity tag"
                     /label=6xHis
                     /translation="HHHHHH"
     misc_feature    6513..7101
                     /label=WPRE
                     /note="woodchuck hepatitis virus posttranscriptional
                     regulatory element"
     primer_bind     complement(6566..6586)
                     /label=WPRE-R
                     /note="WPRE, reverse primer"
     CDS             complement(6984..6995)
                     /codon_start=1
                     /product="Factor Xa recognition and cleavage site"
                     /label=Factor Xa site
                     /translation="IEGR"
     LTR             7173..7406
                     /label=3' LTR (Delta-U3)
                     /note="self-inactivating 3' long terminal repeat (LTR) from
                     HIV-1"
     polyA_signal    7484..7605
                     /label=SV40 poly(A) signal
                     /note="SV40 polyadenylation signal"
     primer_bind     complement(7521..7540)
                     /label=SV40pA-R
                     /note="SV40 polyA, reverse primer"
     primer_bind     7575..7594
                     /label=EBV-rev
                     /note="SV40 polyA terminator, reverse primer"
     rep_origin      7645..7780
                     /label=SV40 ori
                     /note="SV40 origin of replication"
     primer_bind     7707..7726
                     /label=SV40pro-F
                     /note="SV40 promoter/origin, forward primer"
     primer_bind     complement(7800..7819)
                     /label=T7
                     /note="T7 promoter, forward primer"
     promoter        complement(7801..7819)
                     /label=T7 promoter
                     /note="promoter for bacteriophage T7 RNA polymerase"
     primer_bind     complement(7829..7846)
                     /label=M13 Forward
                     /note="In lacZ gene. Also called M13-F20 or M13 (-21)
                     Forward"
     primer_bind     complement(7829..7845)
                     /label=M13 fwd
                     /note="common sequencing primer, one of multiple similar
                     variants"
     primer_bind     complement(7838..7860)
                     /label=M13/pUC Forward
                     /note="In lacZ gene"
     rep_origin      7987..8442
                     /direction=RIGHT
                     /label=f1 ori
                     /note="f1 bacteriophage origin of replication; arrow
                     indicates direction of (+) strand synthesis"
     primer_bind     complement(8074..8093)
                     /label=F1ori-R
                     /note="F1 origin, reverse primer"
     primer_bind     8284..8305
                     /label=F1ori-F
                     /note="F1 origin, forward primer"
     promoter        8468..8572
                     /gene="bla"
                     /label=AmpR promoter
     CDS             8573..9433
                     /codon_start=1
                     /gene="bla"
                     /product="beta-lactamase"
                     /label=AmpR
                     /note="confers resistance to ampicillin, carbenicillin, and
                     related antibiotics"
                     /translation="MSIQHFRVALIPFFAAFCLPVFAHPETLVKVKDAEDQLGARVGYI
                     ELDLNSGKILESFRPEERFPMMSTFKVLLCGAVLSRIDAGQEQLGRRIHYSQNDLVEYS
                     PVTEKHLTDGMTVRELCSAAITMSDNTAANLLLTTIGGPKELTAFLHNMGDHVTRLDRW
                     EPELNEAIPNDERDTTMPVAMATTLRKLLTGELLTLASRQQLIDWMEADKVAGPLLRSA
                     LPAGWFIADKSGAGERGSRGIIAALGPDGKPSRIVVIYTTGSQATMDERNRQIAEIGAS
                     LIKHW"
     primer_bind     complement(8791..8810)
                     /label=Amp-R
                     /note="Ampicillin resistance gene, reverse primer"
     rep_origin      9604..10192
                     /direction=RIGHT
                     /label=ori
                     /note="high-copy-number ColE1/pMB1/pBR322/pUC origin of
                     replication"
     primer_bind     10093..10112
                     /label=pBR322ori-F
                     /note="pBR322 origin, forward primer"
     primer_bind     10346..10363
                     /label=L4440
                     /note="L4440 vector, forward primer"
     protein_bind    10480..10501
                     /label=CAP binding site
                     /bound_moiety="E. coli catabolite activator protein"
                     /note="CAP binding activates transcription in the presence
                     of cAMP."
     promoter        10516..10546
                     /label=lac promoter
                     /note="promoter for the E. coli lac operon"
     protein_bind    10554..10570
                     /label=lac operator
                     /bound_moiety="lac repressor encoded by lacI"
                     /note="The lac repressor binds to the lac operator to
                     inhibit transcription in E. coli. This inhibition can be
                     relieved by adding lactose or
                     isopropyl-beta-D-thiogalactopyranoside (IPTG)."
     primer_bind     10559..10581
                     /label=M13/pUC Reverse
                     /note="In lacZ gene"
     primer_bind     10578..10594
                     /label=M13 rev
                     /note="common sequencing primer, one of multiple similar
                     variants"
     primer_bind     10578..10594
                     /label=M13 Reverse
                     /note="In lacZ gene. Also called M13-rev"
     primer_bind     10613..10633
                     /label=T3
                     /note="T3 promoter, forward primer"
     promoter        10615..10633
                     /label=T3 promoter
                     /note="promoter for bacteriophage T3 RNA polymerase"
     promoter        10661..10887
                     /label=RSV promoter
                     /note="Rous sarcoma virus enhancer/promoter"
     LTR             10888..11068
                     /label=5' LTR (truncated)
                     /note="truncated 5' long terminal repeat (LTR) from HIV-1"
     misc_feature    11115..11240
                     /label=HIV-1 Psi
                     /note="packaging signal of human immunodeficiency virus
                     type 1"
     misc_feature    11733..11966
                     /label=RRE
                     /note="The Rev response element (RRE) of HIV-1 allows for
                     Rev-dependent mRNA export from the nucleus to the
                     cytoplasm."
     CDS             12151..12195
                     /codon_start=1
                     /product="antigenic peptide corresponding to amino acids
                     655 to 669 of the HIV envelope protein gp41 (Lutje Hulsik
                     et al., 2013)"
                     /label=gp41 peptide
                     /note="recognized by the 2H10 single-chain llama nanobody"
                     /translation="KNEQELLELDKWASL"
     promoter        12370..12870
                     /label=hPGK promoter
                     /note="human phosphoglycerate kinase 1 promoter"
     primer_bind     12789..12807
                     /label=hPGK-F
                     /note="Human PGK promoter, forward primer"
     CDS             12882..13277
                     /codon_start=1
                     /gene="Aspergillus terreus BSD"
                     /product="blasticidin S deaminase"
                     /label=BSD
                     /note="confers resistance to blasticidin"
                     /translation="MAKPLSQEESTLIERATATINSIPISEDYSVASAALSSDGRIFTG
                     VNVYHFTGGPCAELVVLGTAAAAAAGNLTCIVAIGNENRGILSPCGRCRQVLLDLHPGI
                     KAIVKDSDGQPTAVGIRELLPSGYVWEG"
     misc_feature    13337..13454
                     /label=cPPT/CTS
                     /note="central polypurine tract and central termination
                     sequence of HIV-1"
ORIGIN
        1 gggcccgggg ttattaatag taatcaatta cggggtcatt agttcatagc ccatatatgg
       61 agttccgcgt tacataactt acggtaaatg gcccgcctgg ctgaccgccc aacgaccccc
      121 gcccattgac gtcaataatg acgtatgttc ccatagtaac gccaataggg actttccatt
      181 gacgtcaatg ggtggagtat ttacggtaaa ctgcccactt ggcagtacat caagtgtatc
      241 atatgccaag tacgccccct attgacgtca atgacggtaa atggcccgcc tggcattatg
      301 cccagtacat gaccttatgg gactttccta cttggcagta catctacgta ttagtcatcg
      361 ctattaccat ggtgatgcgg ttttggcagt acatcaatgg gcgtggatag cggtttgact
      421 cacggggatt tccaagtctc caccccattg acgtcaatgg gagtttgttt tggcaccaaa
      481 atcaacggga ctttccaaaa tgtcgtaaca actccgcccc attgacgcaa atgggcggta
      541 ggcgtgtacg gtgggaggtc tatataagca gagctggttt agtgaaccgt cagatccgct
      601 agccctgcag ggccaccatg gtgagcaagg gcgaggagct gttcaccggg gtggtgccca
      661 tcctggtcga gctggacggc gacgtaaacg gccacaagtt cagcgtgtcc ggcgagggcg
      721 agggcgatgc cacctacggc aagctgaccc tgaagttcat ctgcaccacc ggcaagctgc
      781 ccgtgccctg gcccaccctc gtgaccaccc tgacctacgg cgtgcagtgc ttcagccgct
      841 accccgacca catgaagcag cacgacttct tcaagtccgc catgcccgaa ggctacgtcc
      901 aggagcgcac catcttcttc aaggacgacg gcaactacaa gacccgcgcc gaggtgaagt
      961 tcgagggcga caccctggtg aaccgcatcg agctgaaggg catcgacttc aaggaggacg
     1021 gcaacatcct ggggcacaag ctggagtaca actacaacag ccacaacgtc tatatcatgg
     1081 ccgacaagca gaagaacggc atcaaggtga acttcaagat ccgccacaac atcgaggacg
     1141 gcagcgtgca gctcgccgac cactaccagc agaacacccc catcggcgac ggccccgtgc
     1201 tgctgcccga caaccactac ctgagcaccc agtccgccct gagcaaagac cccaacgaga
     1261 agcgcgatca catggtcctg ctggagttcg tgaccgccgc cgggatcact ctcggcatgg
     1321 acgagctgta caagtactca gatctcgagc tccaccgcgg tggcggccgc tctagaacta
     1381 gtatggctca gatatttagc aacagcggat ttaaagaatg tccatcttca catccggaac
     1441 caacaagagc aaaagatgtg gacaaagaag aagcattaca gatggaagca gaggctttag
     1501 caaaactgca aaaggataga caagtgactg acaatcagag aggctttgag ttgtcaagca
     1561 gcaccagaaa aaaagcacag gtttataaca agcaggatta tgatctcatg gtgtttcctg
     1621 aatcagattc ccaaaaaaga gcattagata ttgatgtaga aaagctcacc caagctgaac
     1681 ttgagaaact attgctggat gacagtttcg agactaaaaa aacacctgta ttaccagtta
     1741 ctcctattct gagcccttcc ttttcagcac agctctattt tagacctact attcagagag
     1801 gacagtggcc acctggatta cctgggcctt ccacttatgc tttaccttct atttatcctt
     1861 ctacttacag taaacaggct gcattccaaa atggcttcaa tccaagaatg cccacttttc
     1921 catctacaga acctatatat ttaagtcttc cgggacaatc tccatatttc tcatatcctt
     1981 tgacacctgc cacacccttt catccacaag gaagcttacc tatctatcgt ccagtagtca
     2041 gtactgacat ggcaaaacta tttgacaaaa tagctagtac atcagaattt ttaaaaaatg
     2101 ggaaagcaag gactgatttg gagataacag attcaaaagt cagcaatcta caggtatctc
     2161 caaagtctga ggatatcagt aaatttgact ggttagactt ggatcctcta agtaagccta
     2221 aggtggataa tgtggaggta ttagaccatg aggaagagaa aaatgtttca agtttgctag
     2281 caaaggatcc ttgggatgct gttcttcttg aagagagatc gacagcaaat tgtcatcttg
     2341 aaagaaaggt gaatggaaaa tccctttctg tggcaactgt tacaagaagc cagtctttaa
     2401 atattcgaac aactcagctt gcaaaagccc agggccatat atctcagaaa gacccaaatg
     2461 ggaccagtag tttgccaact ggaagttctc ttcttcaaga agttgaagta cagaatgagg
     2521 agatggcagc tttttgtcga tccattacaa aattgaagac caaatttcca tataccaatc
     2581 accgcacaaa cccaggctat ttgttaagtc cagtcacagc gcaaagaaac atatgcggag
     2641 aaaatgctag tgtgaaggtc tccattgaca ttgaaggatt tcagctacca gttactttta
     2701 cgtgtgatgt gagttctact gtagaaatca ttataatgca agccctttgc tgggtacatg
     2761 atgacttgaa tcaagtagat gttggcagct atgttctaaa agtttgtggt caagaggaag
     2821 tgctgcagaa taatcattgc cttggaagtc atgagcatat tcaaaactgt cgaaaatggg
     2881 acacagaaat tagactacaa ctcttgacct tcagtgcaat gtgtcaaaat ctggcccgaa
     2941 cagcagaaga tgatgaaaca cccgtggatt taaacaaaca cctgtatcaa atagaaaaac
     3001 cttgcaaaga agccatgacg agacaccctg ttgaagaact cttagattct tatcacaacc
     3061 aagtagaact ggctcttcaa attgaaaacc aacaccgagc agtagatcaa gtaattaaag
     3121 ctgtaagaaa aatctgtagt gctttagatg gtgtcgagac tcttgccatt acagaatcag
     3181 taaagaagct aaagagagca gttaatcttc caaggagtaa aactgctgat gtgacttctt
     3241 tgtttggagg agaagacact agcaggagtt caactagggg ctcacttaat cctgaaaatc
     3301 ctgttcaagt aagcataaac caattaactg cagcaattta tgatcttctc agactccatg
     3361 caaattctgg taggagtcct acagactgtg cccaaagtag caagagtgtc aaggaagcat
     3421 ggactacaac agagcagctc cagtttacta tttttgctgc tcatggaatt tcaagtaatt
     3481 gggtatcaaa ttatgaaaaa tactacttga tatgttcact gtctcacaat ggaaaggatc
     3541 tttttaaacc tattcaatca aagaaggttg gcacttacaa gaatttcttc tatcttatta
     3601 aatgggatga actaatcatt tttcctatcc agatatcaca attgccatta gaatcagttc
     3661 ttcaccttac tctttttgga attttaaatc agagcagtgg aagttcccct gattctaata
     3721 agcagagaaa gggaccagaa gctttgggca aagtttcttt acctcttttt gactttaaac
     3781 ggtttttaac atgtggaact aaacttctat atctttggac ttcatcacat acaaattctg
     3841 ttcctggaac agttaccaaa aaaggatatg tcatggaaag aatagtgcta caggttgatt
     3901 ttccttctcc tgcatttgat attatttata caactcctca agttgacaga agcattatac
     3961 agcaacataa cttagaaaca ctagagaatg atataaaagg gaaacttctt gatattcttc
     4021 ataaagactc atcacttgga ctttctaaag aagataaagc ttttttatgg gagaaacgtt
     4081 attattgctt caaacaccca aattgtcttc ctaaaatatt agcaagcgcc ccaaactgga
     4141 aatgggttaa tcttgccaaa acttactcat tgcttcacca gtggcctgca ttgtacccac
     4201 taattgcatt ggaacttctt gattcaaaat ttgctgatca ggaagtaaga tccctagctg
     4261 tgacctggat tgaggccatt agtgatgatg agctaacaga tcttcttcca cagtttgtac
     4321 aagctttgaa atatgaaatt tacttgaata gttcattagt gcaattcctt ttgtccaggg
     4381 cattgggaaa tatccagata gcacacaatt tatattggct tctcaaagat gccctgcatg
     4441 atgtacagtt tagtacccga tacgaacatg ttttgggtgc tctcctgtca gtaggaggaa
     4501 aacgacttag agaagaactt ctaaaacaga cgaaacttgt acagctttta ggaggagtag
     4561 cagaaaaagt aaggcaggct agtggatcag ccagacaggt tgttctccaa agaagtatgg
     4621 aacgagtaca gtcctttttt cagaaaaata aatgccgtct ccctctcaag ccaagtctag
     4681 tggcaaaaga attaaatatt aagtcgtgtt ccttcttcag ttctaatgct gtccccctaa
     4741 aagtcacaat ggtgaatgct gaccctatgg gagaagaaat taatgtcatg tttaaggttg
     4801 gtgaagatct tcggcaagat atgttagctt tacagatgat aaagattatg gataagatct
     4861 ggcttaaaga aggactagat ctgaggatgg taattttcaa atgtctctca actggcagag
     4921 atcgaggcat ggtggagctg gttcctgctt ccgataccct caggaaaatc caagtggaat
     4981 atggtgtgac aggatccttt aaagataaac cacttgcaga gtggctaagg aaatacaatc
     5041 cctctgaaga agaatatgaa aaggcttcag agaactttat ctattcctgt gctggatgct
     5101 gtgtagccac ctatgtttta ggcatctgtg atcgacacaa tgacaatata atgcttcgaa
     5161 gcacgggaca catgtttcac attgactttg gaaagttttt gggacatgca cagatgtttg
     5221 gcagcttcaa aagggatcgg gctccttttg tgctgacctc tgatatggca tatgtcatta
     5281 atgggggtga aaagcccacc attcgttttc agttgtttgt ggacctctgc tgtcaggcct
     5341 acaacttgat aagaaagcag acaaaccttt ttcttaacct cctttcactg atgattcctt
     5401 cagggttacc agaacttaca agtattcaag atttgaaata cgttagagat gcacttcaac
     5461 cccaaactac agacgcagaa gctacaattt tctttactag gcttattgaa tcaagtttgg
     5521 gaagcattgc cacaaagttt aacttcttca ttcacaacct tgctcagctt cgtttttctg
     5581 gtcttccttc taatgatgag cccatccttt cattttcacc taaaacatac tcctttagac
     5641 aagatggtcg aatcaaggaa gtctctgttt ttacatatca taagaaatac aacccagata
     5701 aacattatat ttatgtagtc cgaattttga gggaaggaca gattgaacca tcatttgtct
     5761 tccgaacatt tgacgaattt caggaacttc acaataagct cagtattatt tttccacttt
     5821 ggaagttacc aggctttcct aataggatgg ttctaggaag aacacacata aaagatgtag
     5881 cagccaaaag gaaaattgag ttaaacagtt acttacagag tttgatgaat gcttcaacgg
     5941 atgtagcaga gtgtgatctt gtttgtactt tcttccaccc tttacttcgt gatgagaaag
     6001 ctgaagggat agctaggtct gcagatgcag gttccttcag tcctactcca ggccaaatag
     6061 gaggagctgt gaaattatcc atctcttacc gaaatggtac tcttttcatc atggtgatgc
     6121 atatcaaaga tcttgttact gaagatggag ctgacccaaa tccatatgtc aaaacatacc
     6181 tacttccaga taaccacaaa acatccaaac gtaaaaccaa aatttcacga aaaacgagga
     6241 atccgacatt caatgaaatg cttgtataca gtggatatag caaagaaacc ctaagacagc
     6301 gagaacttca actaagtgta ctcagtgcag aatctctgcg ggagaatttt ttcttgggtg
     6361 gagtaaccct gcctttgaaa gatttcaact tgagcaaaga gacggttaaa tggtatcagc
     6421 tgactgcggc aacatacttg taattaatta accaccacca ccaccaccac taaggatccc
     6481 gtacgtgatc accggtggcg cgttaagtcg acaatcaacc tctggattac aaaatttgtg
     6541 aaagattgac tggtattctt aactatgttg ctccttttac gctatgtgga tacgctgctt
     6601 taatgccttt gtatcatgct attgcttccc gtatggcttt cattttctcc tccttgtata
     6661 aatcctggtt gctgtctctt tatgaggagt tgtggcccgt tgtcaggcaa cgtggcgtgg
     6721 tgtgcactgt gtttgctgac gcaaccccca ctggttgggg cattgccacc acctgtcagc
     6781 tcctttccgg gactttcgct ttccccctcc ctattgccac ggcggaactc atcgccgcct
     6841 gccttgcccg ctgctggaca ggggctcggc tgttgggcac tgacaattcc gtggtgttgt
     6901 cggggaaatc atcgtccttt ccttggctgc tcgcctgtgt tgccacctgg attctgcgcg
     6961 ggacgtcctt ctgctacgtc ccttcggccc tcaatccagc ggaccttcct tcccgcggcc
     7021 tgctgccggc tctgcggcct cttccgcgtc ttcgccttcg ccctcagacg agtcggatct
     7081 ccctttgggc cgcctccccg cgtcgacttt aagaccaatg acttacaagg cagctgtaga
     7141 tcttagccac tttttaaaag aaaagggggg actggaaggg ctaattcact cccaacgaag
     7201 acaagatctg ctttttgctt gtactgggtc tctctggtta gaccagatct gagcctggga
     7261 gctctctggc taactaggga acccactgct taagcctcaa taaagcttgc cttgagtgct
     7321 tcaagtagtg tgtgcccgtc tgttgtgtga ctctggtaac tagagatccc tcagaccctt
     7381 ttagtcagtg tggaaaatct ctagcagtac gtatagtagt tcatgtcatc ttattattca
     7441 gtatttataa cttgcaaaga aatgaatatc agagagtgag aggaacttgt ttattgcagc
     7501 ttataatggt tacaaataaa gcaatagcat cacaaatttc acaaataaag catttttttc
     7561 actgcattct agttgtggtt tgtccaaact catcaatgta tcttatcatg tctggctcta
     7621 gctatcccgc ccctaactcc gcccatcccg cccctaactc cgcccagttc cgcccattct
     7681 ccgccccatg gctgactaat tttttttatt tatgcagagg ccgaggccgc ctcggcctct
     7741 gagctattcc agaagtagtg aggaggcttt tttggaggcc tagggacgta cccaattcgc
     7801 cctatagtga gtcgtattac gcgcgctcac tggccgtcgt tttacaacgt cgtgactggg
     7861 aaaaccctgg cgttacccaa cttaatcgcc ttgcagcaca tccccctttc gccagctggc
     7921 gtaatagcga agaggcccgc accgatcgcc cttcccaaca gttgcgcagc ctgaatggcg
     7981 aatgggnnnn nnnnnnnnnn nnnnnnnnnn nnnnnnnnnn nnnnnnnnnn nnnnnnnnnn
     8041 nnnnnnnnnn nnnnnnnnnn nnnnnnnnnn nnnnnnnnnn nnnnnnnnnn nnnnnnnnnn
     8101 nnnnnnnnnn cnnnnnnnnn nnnnnnnnnn nnnnnnnnnn nnnnnnnnnn nnnnnnnnnn
     8161 nnnnnnnnnn nnnnnnnnnn nnnnnnnnnn nnnnnnnnnn nnannnnnnn nnnnnnnnnn
     8221 nnnnnnnnnn nnnnnnnnnn nnnnnnnnnn nncctttgac gttggagtcc acgttcttta
     8281 atagtggact cttgttccaa actggaacaa cactcaaccc tatctcggtc tattcttttg
     8341 atttataagg gattttgccg atttcggcct attggttaaa aaatgagctg atttaacaaa
     8401 aatttaacgc gaattttaac aaaatattaa cgcttacaat ttaggtggca cttttcgggg
     8461 aaatgtgcgc ggaaccccta tttgtttatt tttctaaata cattcaaata tgtatccgct
     8521 catgagacaa taaccctgat aaatgcttca ataatattga aaaaggaaga gtatgagtat
     8581 tcaacatttc cgtgtcgccc ttattccctt ttttgcggca ttttgccttc ctgtttttgc
     8641 tcacccagaa acgctggtga aagtaaaaga tgctgaagat cagttgggtg cacgagtggg
     8701 ttacatcgaa ctggatctca acagcggtaa gatccttgag agttttcgcc ccgaagaacg
     8761 ttttccaatg atgagcactt ttaaagttct gctatgtggc gcggtattat cccgtattga
     8821 cgccgggcaa gagcaactcg gtcgccgcat acactattct cagaatgact tggttgagta
     8881 ctcaccagtc acagaaaagc atcttacgga tggcatgaca gtaagagaat tatgcagtgc
     8941 tgccataacc atgagtgata acactgcggc caacttactt ctgacaacga tcggaggacc
     9001 gaaggagcta accgcttttt tgcacaacat gggggatcat gtaactcgcc ttgatcgttg
     9061 ggaaccggag ctgaatgaag ccataccaaa cgacgagcgt gacaccacga tgcctgtagc
     9121 aatggcaaca acgttgcgca aactattaac tggcgaacta cttactctag cttcccggca
     9181 acaattaata gactggatgg aggcggataa agttgcagga ccacttctgc gctcggccct
     9241 tccggctggc tggtttattg ctgataaatc tggagccggt gagcgtgggt ctcgcggtat
     9301 cattgcagca ctggggccag atggtaagcc ctcccgtatc gtagttatct acacgacggg
     9361 gagtcaggca actatggatg aacgaaatag acagatcgct gagataggtg cctcactgat
     9421 taagcattgg taactgtcag accaagttta ctcatatata ctttagattg atttaaaact
     9481 tcatttttaa tttaaaagga tctaggtgaa gatccttttt gataatctca tgaccaaaat
     9541 cccttaacgt gagttttcgt tccactgagc gtcagacccc gtagaaaaga tcaaaggatc
     9601 ttcttgagat cctttttttc tgcgcgtaat ctgctgcttg caaacaaaaa aaccaccgct
     9661 accagcggtg gtttgtttgc cggatcaaga gctaccaact ctttttccga aggtaactgg
     9721 cttcagcaga gcgcagatac caaatactgt tcttctagtg tagccgtagt taggccacca
     9781 cttcaagaac tctgtagcac cgcctacata cctcgctctg ctaatcctgt taccagtggc
     9841 tgctgccagt ggcgataagt cgtgtcttac cgggttggac tcaagacgat agttaccgga
     9901 taaggcgcag cggtcgggct gaacgggggg ttcgtgcaca cagcccagct tggagcgaac
     9961 gacctacacc gaactgagat acctacagcg tgagctatga gaaagcgcca cgcttcccga
    10021 agggagaaag gcggacaggt atccggtaag cggcagggtc ggaacaggag agcgcacgag
    10081 ggagcttcca gggggaaacg cctggtatct ttatagtcct gtcgggtttc gccacctctg
    10141 acttgagcgt cgatttttgt gatgctcgtc aggggggcgg agcctatgga aaaacgccag
    10201 caacgcggcc tttttacggt tcctggcctt ttgctggcct tttgctcaca tgttctttcc
    10261 tgcgttatcc cctgattctg tggataaccg tattaccgcc tttgagtgag ctgataccgc
    10321 tcgccgcagc cgaacgaccg agcgcagcga gtcagtgagc gaggaagcgg aagagcgccc
    10381 aatacgcaaa ccgcctctcc ccgcgcgttg gccgattcat taatgcagct ggcacgacag
    10441 gtttcccgac tggaaagcgg gcagtgagcg caacgcaatt aatgtgagtt agctcactca
    10501 ttaggcaccc caggctttac actttatgct tccggctcgt atgttgtgtg gaattgtgag
    10561 cggataacaa tttcacacag gaaacagcta tgaccatgat tacgccaagc gcgcaattaa
    10621 ccctcactaa agggaacaaa agctggagct gcaagcttaa tgtagtctta tgcaatactc
    10681 ttgtagtctt gcaacatggt aacgatgagt tagcaacatg ccttacaagg agagaaaaag
    10741 caccgtgcat gccgattggt ggaagtaagg tggtacgatc gtgccttatt aggaaggcaa
    10801 cagacgggtc tgacatggat tggacgaacc actgaattgc cgcattgcag agatattgta
    10861 tttaagtgcc tagctcgata cataaacggg tctctctggt tagaccagat ctgagcctgg
    10921 gagctctctg gctaactagg gaacccactg cttaagcctc aataaagctt gccttgagtg
    10981 cttcaagtag tgtgtgcccg tctgttgtgt gactctggta actagagatc cctcagaccc
    11041 ttttagtcag tgtggaaaat ctctagcagt ggcgcccgaa cagggacttg aaagcgaaag
    11101 ggaaaccaga ggagctctct cgacgcagga ctcggcttgc tgaagcgcgc acggcaagag
    11161 gcgaggggcg gcgactggtg agtacgccaa aaattttgac tagcggaggc tagaaggaga
    11221 gagatgggtg cgagagcgtc agtattaagc gggggagaat tagatcgcga tgggaaaaaa
    11281 ttcggttaag gccaggggga aagaaaaaat ataaattaaa acatatagta tgggcaagca
    11341 gggagctaga acgattcgca gttaatcctg gcctgttaga aacatcagaa ggctgtagac
    11401 aaatactggg acagctacaa ccatcccttc agacaggatc agaagaactt agatcattat
    11461 ataatacagt agcaaccctc tattgtgtgc atcaaaggat agagataaaa gacaccaagg
    11521 aagctttaga caagatagag gaagagcaaa acaaaagtaa gaccaccgca cagcaagcgg
    11581 ccgctgatct tcagacctgg aggaggagat atgagggaca attggagaag tgaattatat
    11641 aaatataaag tagtaaaaat tgaaccatta ggagtagcac ccaccaaggc aaagagaaga
    11701 gtggtgcaga gagaaaaaag agcagtggga ataggagctt tgttccttgg gttcttggga
    11761 gcagcaggaa gcactatggg cgcagcgtca atgacgctga cggtacaggc cagacaatta
    11821 ttgtctggta tagtgcagca gcagaacaat ttgctgaggg ctattgaggc gcaacagcat
    11881 ctgttgcaac tcacagtctg gggcatcaag cagctccagg caagaatcct ggctgtggaa
    11941 agatacctaa aggatcaaca gctcctgggg atttggggtt gctctggaaa actcatttgc
    12001 accactgctg tgccttggaa tgctagttgg agtaataaat ctctggaaca gatttggaat
    12061 cacacgacct ggatggagtg ggacagagaa attaacaatt acacaagctt aatacactcc
    12121 ttaattgaag aatcgcaaaa ccagcaagaa aagaatgaac aagaattatt ggaattagat
    12181 aaatgggcaa gtttgtggaa ttggtttaac ataacaaatt ggctgtggta tataaaatta
    12241 ttcataatga tagtaggagg cttggtaggt ttaagaatag tttttgctgt actttctata
    12301 gtgaatagag ttaggcaggg atattcacca ttatcgtttc agacccacct cccaaccccg
    12361 aggggaccct tgcgcctttt ccaaggcagc cctgggtttg cgcagggacg cggctgctct
    12421 gggcgtggtt ccgggaaacg cagcggcgcc gaccctgggt ctcgcacatt cttcacgtcc
    12481 gttcgcagcg tcacccggat cttcgccgct acccttgtgg gccccccggc gacgcttcct
    12541 gctccgcccc taagtcggga aggttccttg cggttcgcgg cgtgccggac gtgacaaacg
    12601 gaagccgcac gtctcactag taccctcgca gacggacagc gccagggagc aatggcagcg
    12661 cgccgaccgc gatgggctgt ggccaatagc ggctgctcag cagggcgcgc cgagagcagc
    12721 ggccgggaag gggcggtgcg ggaggcgggg tgtggggcgg tagtgtgggc cctgttcctg
    12781 cccgcgcggt gttccgcatt ctgcaagcct ccggagcgca cgtcggcagt cggctccctc
    12841 gttgaccgaa tcaccgacct ctctccccag ggggtaccac catggccaag cctttgtctc
    12901 aagaagaatc caccctcatt gaaagagcaa cggctacaat caacagcatc cccatctctg
    12961 aagactacag cgtcgccagc gcagctctct ctagcgacgg ccgcatcttc actggtgtca
    13021 atgtatatca ttttactggg ggaccttgtg cagaactcgt ggtgctgggc actgctgctg
    13081 ctgcggcagc tggcaacctg acttgtatcg tcgcgatcgg aaatgagaac aggggcatct
    13141 tgagcccctg cggacggtgc cgacaggtgc ttctcgatct gcatcctggg atcaaagcca
    13201 tagtgaagga cagtgatgga cagccgacgg cagttgggat tcgtgaattg ctgccctctg
    13261 gttatgtgtg ggagggcctg cagctgcagt agtaagaatt ctagatcttg agacaaatgg
    13321 cagtattcat ccacaatttt aaaagaaaag gggggattgg ggggtacagt gcaggggaaa
    13381 gaatagtaga cataatagca acagacatac aaactaaaga attacaaaaa caaattacaa
    13441 aaattcaaaa ttttcgggtt tattacaggg acagcagaga tccactttgg cgccggctcg
    13501 agg
//
