>Addgene plasmid #162000 | pLEX303 GFP-PIK3C2A | depositor partial sequence | sequence record 314222 | PIK3C2A
ATGGCTCAGATATTTAGCAACAGCGGATTTAAAGAATGTCCATCTTCACATCCGGAACCAACAAGAGCAA
AAGATGTGGACAAAGAAGAAGCATTACAGATGGAAGCAGAGGCTTTAGCAAAACTGCAAAAGGATAGACA
AGTGACTGACAATCAGAGAGGCTTTGAGTTGTCAAGCAGCACCAGAAAAAAAGCACAGGTTTATAACAAG
CAGGATTATGATCTCATGGTGTTTCCTGAATCAGATTCCCAAAAAAGAGCATTAGATATTGATGTAGAAA
AGCTCACCCAAGCTGAACTTGAGAAACTATTGCTGGATGACAGTTTCGAGACTAAAAAAACACCTGTATT
ACCAGTTACTCCTATTCTGAGCCCTTCCTTTTCAGCACAGCTCTATTTTAGACCTACTATTCAGAGAGGA
CAGTGGCCACCTGGATTACCTGGGCCTTCCACTTATGCTTTACCTTCTATTTATCCTTCTACTTACAGTA
AACAGGCTGCATTCCAAAATGGCTTCAATCCAAGAATGCCCACTTTTCCATCTACAGAACCTATATATTT
AAGTCTTCCGGGACAATCTCCATATTTCTCATATCCTTTGACACCTGCCACACCCTTTCATCCACAAGGA
AGCTTACCTATCTATCGTCCAGTAGTCAGTACTGACATGGCAAAACTATTTGACAAAATAGCTAGTACAT
CAGAATTTTTAAAAAATGGGAAAGCAAGGACTGATTTGGAGATAACAGATTCAAAAGTCAGCAATCTACA
GGTATCTCCAAAGTCTGAGGATATCAGTAAATTTGACTGGTTAGACTTGGATCCTCTAAGTAAGCCTAAG
GTGGATAATGTGGAGGTATTAGACCATGAGGAAGAGAAAAATGTTTCAAGTTTGCTAGCAAAGGATCCTT
GGGATGCTGTTCTTCTTGAAGAGAGATCGACAGCAAATTGTCATCTTGAAAGAAAGGTGAATGGAAAATC
CCTTTCTGTGGCAACTGTTACAAGAAGCCAGTCTTTAAATATTCGAACAACTCAGCTTGCAAAAGCCCAG
GGCCATATATCTCAGAAAGACCCAAATGGGACCAGTAGTTTGCCAACTGGAAGTTCTCTTCTTCAAGAAG
TTGAAGTACAGAATGAGGAGATGGCAGCTTTTTGTCGATCCATTACAAAATTGAAGACCAAATTTCCATA
TACCAATCACCGCACAAACCCAGGCTATTTGTTAAGTCCAGTCACAGCGCAAAGAAACATATGCGGAGAA
AATGCTAGTGTGAAGGTCTCCATTGACATTGAAGGATTTCAGCTACCAGTTACTTTTACGTGTGATGTGA
GTTCTACTGTAGAAATCATTATAATGCAAGCCCTTTGCTGGGTACATGATGACTTGAATCAAGTAGATGT
TGGCAGCTATGTTCTAAAAGTTTGTGGTCAAGAGGAAGTGCTGCAGAATAATCATTGCCTTGGAAGTCAT
GAGCATATTCAAAACTGTCGAAAATGGGACACAGAAATTAGACTACAACTCTTGACCTTCAGTGCAATGT
GTCAAAATCTGGCCCGAACAGCAGAAGATGATGAAACACCCGTGGATTTAAACAAACACCTGTATCAAAT
AGAAAAACCTTGCAAAGAAGCCATGACGAGACACCCTGTTGAAGAACTCTTAGATTCTTATCACAACCAA
GTAGAACTGGCTCTTCAAATTGAAAACCAACACCGAGCAGTAGATCAAGTAATTAAAGCTGTAAGAAAAA
TCTGTAGTGCTTTAGATGGTGTCGAGACTCTTGCCATTACAGAATCAGTAAAGAAGCTAAAGAGAGCAGT
TAATCTTCCAAGGAGTAAAACTGCTGATGTGACTTCTTTGTTTGGAGGAGAAGACACTAGCAGGAGTTCA
ACTAGGGGCTCACTTAATCCTGAAAATCCTGTTCAAGTAAGCATAAACCAATTAACTGCAGCAATTTATG
ATCTTCTCAGACTCCATGCAAATTCTGGTAGGAGTCCTACAGACTGTGCCCAAAGTAGCAAGAGTGTCAA
GGAAGCATGGACTACAACAGAGCAGCTCCAGTTTACTATTTTTGCTGCTCATGGAATTTCAAGTAATTGG
GTATCAAATTATGAAAAATACTACTTGATATGTTCACTGTCTCACAATGGAAAGGATCTTTTTAAACCTA
TTCAATCAAAGAAGGTTGGCACTTACAAGAATTTCTTCTATCTTATTAAATGGGATGAACTAATCATTTT
TCCTATCCAGATATCACAATTGCCATTAGAATCAGTTCTTCACCTTACTCTTTTTGGAATTTTAAATCAG
AGCAGTGGAAGTTCCCCTGATTCTAATAAGCAGAGAAAGGGACCAGAAGCTTTGGGCAAAGTTTCTTTAC
CTCTTTTTGACTTTAAACGGTTTTTAACATGTGGAACTAAACTTCTATATCTTTGGACTTCATCACATAC
AAATTCTGTTCCTGGAACAGTTACCAAAAAAGGATATGTCATGGAAAGAATAGTGCTACAGGTTGATTTT
CCTTCTCCTGCATTTGATATTATTTATACAACTCCTCAAGTTGACAGAAGCATTATACAGCAACATAACT
TAGAAACACTAGAGAATGATATAAAAGGGAAACTTCTTGATATTCTTCATAAAGACTCATCACTTGGACT
TTCTAAAGAAGATAAAGCTTTTTTATGGGAGAAACGTTATTATTGCTTCAAACACCCAAATTGTCTTCCT
AAAATATTAGCAAGCGCCCCAAACTGGAAATGGGTTAATCTTGCCAAAACTTACTCATTGCTTCACCAGT
GGCCTGCATTGTACCCACTAATTGCATTGGAACTTCTTGATTCAAAATTTGCTGATCAGGAAGTAAGATC
CCTAGCTGTGACCTGGATTGAGGCCATTAGTGATGATGAGCTAACAGATCTTCTTCCACAGTTTGTACAA
GCTTTGAAATATGAAATTTACTTGAATAGTTCATTAGTGCAATTCCTTTTGTCCAGGGCATTGGGAAATA
TCCAGATAGCACACAATTTATATTGGCTTCTCAAAGATGCCCTGCATGATGTACAGTTTAGTACCCGATA
CGAACATGTTTTGGGTGCTCTCCTGTCAGTAGGAGGAAAACGACTTAGAGAAGAACTTCTAAAACAGACG
AAACTTGTACAGCTTTTAGGAGGAGTAGCAGAAAAAGTAAGGCAGGCTAGTGGATCAGCCAGACAGGTTG
TTCTCCAAAGAAGTATGGAACGAGTACAGTCCTTTTTTCAGAAAAATAAATGCCGTCTCCCTCTCAAGCC
AAGTCTAGTGGCAAAAGAATTAAATATTAAGTCGTGTTCCTTCTTCAGTTCTAATGCTGTCCCCCTAAAA
GTCACAATGGTGAATGCTGACCCTATGGGAGAAGAAATTAATGTCATGTTTAAGGTTGGTGAAGATCTTC
GGCAAGATATGTTAGCTTTACAGATGATAAAGATTATGGATAAGATCTGGCTTAAAGAAGGACTAGATCT
GAGGATGGTAATTTTCAAATGTCTCTCAACTGGCAGAGATCGAGGCATGGTGGAGCTGGTTCCTGCTTCC
GATACCCTCAGGAAAATCCAAGTGGAATATGGTGTGACAGGATCCTTTAAAGATAAACCACTTGCAGAGT
GGCTAAGGAAATACAATCCCTCTGAAGAAGAATATGAAAAGGCTTCAGAGAACTTTATCTATTCCTGTGC
TGGATGCTGTGTAGCCACCTATGTTTTAGGCATCTGTGATCGACACAATGACAATATAATGCTTCGAAGC
ACGGGACACATGTTTCACATTGACTTTGGAAAGTTTTTGGGACATGCACAGATGTTTGGCAGCTTCAAAA
GGGATCGGGCTCCTTTTGTGCTGACCTCTGATATGGCATATGTCATTAATGGGGGTGAAAAGCCCACCAT
TCGTTTTCAGTTGTTTGTGGACCTCTGCTGTCAGGCCTACAACTTGATAAGAAAGCAGACAAACCTTTTT
CTTAACCTCCTTTCACTGATGATTCCTTCAGGGTTACCAGAACTTACAAGTATTCAAGATTTGAAATACG
TTAGAGATGCACTTCAACCCCAAACTACAGACGCAGAAGCTACAATTTTCTTTACTAGGCTTATTGAATC
AAGTTTGGGAAGCATTGCCACAAAGTTTAACTTCTTCATTCACAACCTTGCTCAGCTTCGTTTTTCTGGT
CTTCCTTCTAATGATGAGCCCATCCTTTCATTTTCACCTAAAACATACTCCTTTAGACAAGATGGTCGAA
TCAAGGAAGTCTCTGTTTTTACATATCATAAGAAATACAACCCAGATAAACATTATATTTATGTAGTCCG
AATTTTGAGGGAAGGACAGATTGAACCATCATTTGTCTTCCGAACATTTGACGAATTTCAGGAACTTCAC
AATAAGCTCAGTATTATTTTTCCACTTTGGAAGTTACCAGGCTTTCCTAATAGGATGGTTCTAGGAAGAA
CACACATAAAAGATGTAGCAGCCAAAAGGAAAATTGAGTTAAACAGTTACTTACAGAGTTTGATGAATGC
TTCAACGGATGTAGCAGAGTGTGATCTTGTTTGTACTTTCTTCCACCCTTTACTTCGTGATGAGAAAGCT
GAAGGGATAGCTAGGTCTGCAGATGCAGGTTCCTTCAGTCCTACTCCAGGCCAAATAGGAGGAGCTGTGA
AATTATCCATCTCTTACCGAAATGGTACTCTTTTCATCATGGTGATGCATATCAAAGATCTTGTTACTGA
AGATGGAGCTGACCCAAATCCATATGTCAAAACATACCTACTTCCAGATAACCACAAAACATCCAAACGT
AAAACCAAAATTTCACGAAAAACGAGGAATCCGACATTCAATGAAATGCTTGTATACAGTGGATATAGCA
AAGAAACCCTAAGACAGCGAGAACTTCAACTAAGTGTACTCAGTGCAGAATCTCTGCGGGAGAATTTTTT
CTTGGGTGGAGTAACCCTGCCTTTGAAAGATTTCAACTTGAGCAAAGAGACGGTTAAATGGTATCAGCTG
ACTGCGGCAACATACTTGTAA
